Addgene plasmid #147914: pAc5.1B-lambdaN-HA-DmBancal-V5His6_X
Purpose: Insect Expression of DmBancal
Depositing lab: Elisa Izaurralde. Depositing organization: Max Planck Institute for Developmental Biology.
Backbone
  Vector backbone: Unknown
  Vector type: Insect Expression
Growth in bacteria
  Bacterial resistance: Ampicillin, 100 μg/mL
  Growth temperature: 37°C
  Growth strain: DH5alpha
  Copy number: Low Copy
Gene/Insert
  Gene/Insert name: DmBancal
  Species: D. melanogaster (fly)
  Mutation: 13 silent and one non silent T389 to A mutation compared to the sequence of isoform C NCBI:NM_206184.2
  Entrez Gene: HnRNP-K (a.k.a. Dmel_CG13425, BL, CG13425, Dmel\CG13425, Hrb57A, Q18, bl, dhnRNP K, hnRNP K, hnRNP-A1L, l(2)k08305)
  Cloning method: Unknown
Terms and licenses: Academic/Nonprofit Terms; Industry Terms: Not Available to Industry
Depositor comments: Plasmids from this collection were made available to the research community and donated after the lab closed. Please note that the sequence provided by the depositing laboratory may be theoretical/predicted or based on Sanger sequencing results. There may be discrepancies between sequencing results obtained by Addgene and the depositor sequence. If an Addgene verified sequence is not available, please contact before placing your order to request that our lab fully sequence the plasmid.
How to cite: pAc5.1B-lambdaN-HA-DmBancal-V5His6_X was a gift from Elisa Izaurralde (Addgene plasmid # 147914 ; http://n2t.net/addgene:147914 ; RRID:Addgene_147914)
