[The description below was written by a language model from this plasmid's Addgene catalogue record and pLannotate feature annotations shown in this document.]
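Description:
pAc5.1B-lambdaN-HA-DmBancal-V5His6_X is a 6,962 nt insect expression plasmid for producing the Drosophila melanogaster protein Bancal (the fly hnRNP K homologue, gene HnRNP-K/CG13425) in insect cells. The catalogue lists the backbone as unknown, although the name and the annotated parts point to a pAc5.1B-type vector. It is propagated in E. coli through a ColE1/pUC-type origin and selected with ampicillin via the bla gene and its own promoter. The origin is annotated as a high-copy type, whereas the repository entry records the plasmid as low copy.

Expression is driven by the constitutive Drosophila actin 5C promoter and terminated by an SV40 polyadenylation signal. Immediately downstream of the promoter lies a short fragment of the bacteriophage lambda N protein, followed by an HA epitope (annotated as a partial match to a 3xHA element), then the region corresponding to the Bancal coding sequence, which the feature table itself does not annotate. A V5 epitope follows, and the name indicates a His6 tag as well, though that tag is not annotated and the record does not state whether the C-terminal tags are read through in frame. The insert carries 13 silent changes and one non-silent change at T389 (to A) relative to isoform C.

The lambda N peptide binds boxB RNA hairpins, so fusions of this kind are generally used in tethering assays that recruit a protein to a boxB-containing reporter mRNA to test its effect on translation or stability. The record itself states only insect expression as the purpose. Short hits to LC3, SV40 large T antigen and a tetracycline resistance fragment are probably incidental matches or backbone remnants rather than functional elements.
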