Features (pLannotate 1.2.2; 11 found; start..end, strand, type, name):
     56..2568    +  promoter       Ac5 promoter: Drosophila melanogaster actin 5C promoter
   2588..2653    +  CDS            N (fragment): REGN_LAMBD - Experimental evidence at protein level: Swiss-Prot protein existence level 1. Plays a role as a transcriptional antitermination factor that allows the virus to initiate its lytic phase. Activates expression of the delayed viral early genes by modifying host RNA polymerase (RNAP) into a form that is resistant to termination signals. This antitermination function requires the host NusA protein which serves to stabilize the interaction between antitermination protein N and host RNA polymerase. From Escherichia phage lambda (Bacteriophage lambda).
   2678..2704    +  CDS            3xHA (fragment): three tandem HA epitope tags
   3116..3136    -  CDS            LC3 (fragment): rat LC3 protein; Map1lc3b; Atg8 family member found on autophagosomes
   4247..4288    +  CDS            V5 tag: epitope tag from simian virus 5
   4388..4522    -  polyA_signal   SV40 poly(A) signal: SV40 polyadenylation signal
   4545..4629    -  CDS            large T antigen (fragment): large T antigen from SV40 (simian virus 40)
   4630..5100    +  CDS            TcR (fragment): tetracycline efflux protein; tet; confers resistance to tetracycline
   5144..5732    -  rep_origin     ori: high-copy-number ColE1/pMB1/pBR322/pUC origin of replication
   5903..6763    -  CDS            AmpR: β-lactamase; bla; confers resistance to ampicillin, carbenicillin, and related antibiotics
   6764..6868    -  promoter       AmpR promoter: bla
>Addgene plasmid #147914 | pAc5.1B-lambdaN-HA-DmBancal-V5His6_X | depositor full sequence | sequence record 290361 | Full Sequence
CTTCAAGGAATTAATTCTATATTCTAAAAACACAAATGATACTTCTAAAAAAAATCATGAATGGCATCAA
CTCTGAATCAAATCTTTGCAGATGCACCTACTTCTCATTTCCACTGTCACATCATTTTTCCAGATCTCGC
TGCCTGTTATGTGGCCCACAAACCAAGACACGTTTTATGGCCATTAAAGCTGGCTGATCGTCGCCAAACA
CCAAATACATATCAATATGTACATTCGAGAAAGAAGCGATCAAAGAAGCGTCTTCGGGCGAGTAGGAGAA
TGCGGAGGAGAAGGAGAACGAGCTGATCTAGTATCTCTCCACAATCCAATGCCAACTGACCAACTGGCCA
TATTCGGAGCAATTTGAAGCCAATTTCCATCGCCTGGCGATCGCTCCATTCTTGGCTATATGTTTTTCAC
CGTTCCCGGGGCCATTTTCAAAGACTCGTCGGTAAGATAAGATTGTGTCACTCGCTGTCTCTCTTCATTT
GTCGAAGAATGCTGAGGAATTTCGCGATGACGTCGGCGAGTATTTTGAAGAATGAGAATAATTTGTATTT
ATACGAAAATCAGTTAGTGGAATTTTCTACAAAAACATGTTATCTATAGATAATTTTGTTGCAAAATATG
TTGACTATGACAAAGATTGTATGTATATACCTTTAATGTATTCTCATTTTCTTATGTATTTATAATGGCA
ATGATGATACTGATGATATTTTAAGATGATGCCAGACCACAGGCTGATTTCTGCGTCTTTTGCCGAACGC
AGTGCATGTGCGGTTGTTGTTTTTTGGAATAGTTTCAATTTTCGGACTGTCCGCTTTGATTTCAGTTTCT
TGGCTTATTCAAAAAGCAAAGTAAAGCCAAAAAAGCGAGATGGCAATACCAAATGCGGCAAAACGGTAGT
GGAAGGAAAGGGGTGCGGGGCAGCGGAAGGAAGGGTGGGGCGGGGCGTGGCGGGGTCTGTGGCTGGGCGC
GACGTCACCGACGTTGGAGCCACTCCTTTGACCATGTGTGCGTGTGTGTATTATTCGTGTCTCGCCACTC
GCCGGTTGTTTTTTTCTTTTTATCTCGCTCTCTCTAGCGCCATCTCGTACGCATGCTCAACGCACCGCAT
GTTGCCGTGTCCTTTATGCGTCATTTTGGCTCGAAATAGGCAATTATTTAAACAAAGATTAGTCAACGAA
AACGCTAAAATAAATAAGTCTACAATATGGTTACTTATTGCCATGTGTGTGCAGCCAACGATAGCAACAA
AAGCAACAACACAGTGGCTTTCCCTCTTTCACTTTTTGTTTGCAAGCGCGTGCGAGCAAGACGGCACGAC
CGGCAAACGCAATTACGCTGACAAAGAGCAGACGAAGTTTTGGCCGAAAAACATCAAGGCGCCTGATACG
AATGCATTTGCAATAACAATTGCGATATTTAATATTGTTTATGAAGCTGTTTGACTTCAAAACACACAAA
AAAAAAAATAAAACAAATTATTTGAAAGAGAATTAGGAATCGGACAGCTTATCGTTACGGGCTAACAGCA
CACCGAGACGAAATAGCTTACCTGACGTCACAGCCTCTGGAAGAACTGCCGCCAAGCAGAGAGAGAGAGA
AAAAGAGGGAGAGCAGCTTAGACCGCATGTGCTTGTGTGTGAGGCGTCTCTCTCTTCGTCTCCTGTTTGC
GCAAACGCATAGACTGCACTGAGAAAATCGATTACCTATTTTTTATGAATGAATATTTGCACTATTACTA
TTCAAAACTATTAAGATAGCAATCACATTCAATAGCCAAATACTATACCACCTGAGCGATGCAACGAAAT
GATCAATTTGAGCAAAAATGCTGCATATTTAGGACGGCATCATTATAGAAATGCTTCTTGCTGTGTACTT
TTCTCTCGTCTGGCAGCTGTTTCGCCGTTATTGTTAAAACCGGCTTAAGTTAGGTGTGTTTTCTACGACT
AGTGATGCCCCTACTAGAAGATGTGTGTTGCACAAATGTCCCTGAATAACCAATTTGAAGTGCAGATAGC
AGTAAACGTAAGCTAATATGAATATTATTTAACTGTAATGTTTTAATATCGCTGGACATTACTAATAAAC
CCACTATAAACACATGTACATATGTATGTTTTGGCATACAATGAGTAGTTGGGGAAAAAATGTGTAAAAG
CACCGTGACCATCACAGCATAAAGATAACCAGCTGAAGTATCGAATATGAGTAACCCCCAAATTGAATCA
CATGCCGCAACTGATAGGACCCATGGAAGTACACTCTTCATGGCGATATACAAGACACACACAAGCACGA
ACACCCAGTTGCGGAGGAAATTCTCCGTAAATGAAAACCCAATCGGCGAACAATTCATACCCATATATGG
TAAAAGTTTTGAACGCGACTTGAGAGCGGAGAGCATTGCGGCTGATAAGGTTTTAGCGCTAAGCGGGCTT
TATAAAACGGGCTGCGGGACCAGTTTTCATATCACTACCGTTTGAGTTCTTGTGCTGTGTGGATACTCCT
CCCGACACAAAGCCGCTCCATCAGCCAGCAGTCGTCTAATCCAGAGACCCCGGATCGGGGTACCAACATG
GACGCACAAACACGACGACGTGAGCGTCGCGCTGAGAAACAAGCTCAATGGAAAGCTGCAAACGGTGGAT
CTCCTCCACATATGGCTTACCCATACGATGTTCCAGATTACGCTCCTCCAAGCTTGATCATGACAAAGAG
ACTGAGAATGAAGCGTGAAATGAACGATGAAGGGGAGGGACCACAGGACCAGAAGCGCAATCGCCGCAAC
GAGGAGACCGTTCGCATCCTGATTCCGAGCAGTATTGCTGGGGCTGTCATTGGCAAAGGAGGACAGCACA
TTCAGAAGATGAGGACTCAGTATAAAGCCACTGTGTCTGTCGACGATTCCCAAGGCCCCGAACGAACCAT
CCAAATATCGGCGGATATAGAGTCCACATTGGAGATTATCACCGAAATGCTGAAATACTTTGAGGAACGC
GACGAGGACTTTGATGTGCGTCTACTTATACACCAGAGCTTGGCCGGCTGTGTCATTGGCAAAGGTGGAC
AAAAGATCAAGGAGATCCGCGATCGCATCGGCTGCCGCTTTTTGAAGGTCTTCTCGAATGTGGCACCACA
GAGCACAGATCGAGTGGTGCAGACCGTGGGCAAGCAGAGCCAGGTCATCGAAGCGGTGCGTGAGGTGATC
ACACTTACACGGGACACTCCCATCAAGGGGGCGATACATAACTATGATCCCATGAACTTTGACCGCGTAT
ATGCCGATGAGTACGGTGGCTATGGCACTGGAAGTGGCAGTACCCGTCCAAGTCAGCGGGGAAACAATCG
TAACGGAGGAGGCGCTGGAGGTGTTGCCGGCGGCGCAGCCGGTGGCAATGGTGGAGGATTCAATGCTGGC
GGTGCACGCGGCAATGCTGGCGGACGTGGCGGAGCTGATCGCTTCGGCGGCGCCGCTGGTGGAGCTGTGG
CCGGTGCTGGAATGGGACAGCGCGACAATCCGTTCATTAATCCGTGGGCAAATGGCGGTGGCGGTGATGT
AGATGGTTTTGGCAACAACGCTGGTGGTGCTGGTGGATTTGCCGGTAACAGCTTTGGCGGTGGCGCCGGT
GGACCATTCGGAGGTGGTAGCTTTGGCAACAACGGTTTTGGAGGTGGACCCAGCGACTTTGGCGGAAATT
CCGGAAACTTTGGACAGGCCCAGGGCACTAACAGTCTGCCAAGCCTTGGTAGCTTTAGCCAGAACCAGGG
TGGCACTAGCAGCCTGCCCAGCTTGGGCAGCTTTGGTCAGAATCCAGGTGGACCCGGTGGATTGGGTAAC
GGACTGAGTGGCGGTGCTAATGGTGGCGTTGGAGCCCTGGGTGGTGCTAATGGAGCCGGTGGCTTTAATG
CTGTCGGTGGAGCTAACGGTGGGCCGAATGGCAGCCCAAATGCCGCGACAAATGTGCCTCAGGGTCATGA
TCCCAACAACAGCACACAGGTCACCATTCCAAAAGAGCTGGCTGGTGCCATCATTGGTAAGGGAGGTGGC
CGCATCCGTCGCATCCGCAACGAGTCCAGTGCGTACATCACCATCGACGAGCCCCTGCCAAACTCGAACG
ATCGTATCATCACCATCTCGGGCACGCCGAAGCAAATACAAATGGCCCAGTATCTGCTGCAACAGAGCGT
ACACGAGAATGGCAGGCGAAACATTCTAGAGGGCCCGCGGTTCGAAGGTAAGCCTATCCCTAACCCTCTC
CTCGGTCTCGATTCTACGCGTACCGGTCATCATCACCATCACCATTGAGTTTAAACCCGCTGATCAGCCT
CGACTGTGCCTTCTAAGGCCTGAGCTCGCTGATCAGCCTCGATCGAGGATCCAGACATGATAAGATACAT
TGATGAGTTTGGACAAACCACAACTAGAATGCAGTGAAAAAAATGCTTTATTTGTGAAATTTGTGATGCT
ATTGCTTTATTTGTAACCATTATAAGCTGCAATAAACAAGTTAACAACAACAATTGCATTCATTTTATGT
TTCAGGTTCAGGGGGAGGTGTGGGAGGTTTTTTAAAGCAAGTAAAACCTCTACAAATGTGGTATGGCTGA
TTATGATCAGTCGACCGATGCCCTTGAGAGCCTTCAACCCAGTCAGCTCCTTCCGGTGGGCGCGGGGCAT
GACTATCGTCGCCGCACTTATGACTGTCTTCTTTATCATGCAACTCGTAGGACAGGTGCCGGCAGCGCTC
TGGGTCATTTTCGGCGAGGACCGCTTTCGCTGGAGCGCGACGATGATCGGCCTGTCGCTTGCGGTATTCG
GAATCTTGCACGCCCTCGCTCAAGCCTTCGTCACTGGTCCCGCCACCAAACGTTTCGGCGAGAAGCAGGC
CATTATCGCCGGCATGGCGGCCGACGCGCTGGGCTACGTCTTGCTGGCGTTCGCGACGCGAGGCTGGATG
GCCTTCCCCATTATGATTCTTCTCGCTTCCGGCGGCATCGGGATGCCCGCGTTGCAGGCCATGCTGTCCA
GGCAGGTAGATGACGACCATCAGGGACAGCTTCAAGGATCGCTCGCGGCTCTTACCAGCCAGCAAAAGGC
CAGGAACCGTAAAAAGGCCGCGTTGCTGGCGTTTTTCCATAGGCTCCGCCCCCCTGACGAGCATCACAAA
AATCGACGCTCAAGTCAGAGGTGGCGAAACCCGACAGGACTATAAAGATACCAGGCGTTTCCCCCTGGAA
GCTCCCTCGTGCGCTCTCCTGTTCCGACCCTGCCGCTTACCGGATACCTGTCCGCCTTTCTCCCTTCGGG
AAGCGTGGCGCTTTCTCAATGCTCACGCTGTAGGTATCTCAGTTCGGTGTAGGTCGTTCGCTCCAAGCTG
GGCTGTGTGCACGAACCCCCCGTTCAGCCCGACCGCTGCGCCTTATCCGGTAACTATCGTCTTGAGTCCA
ACCCGGTAAGACACGACTTATCGCCACTGGCAGCAGCCACTGGTAACAGGATTAGCAGAGCGAGGTATGT
AGGCGGTGCTACAGAGTTCTTGAAGTGGTGGCCTAACTACGGCTACACTAGAAGGACAGTATTTGGTATC
TGCGCTCTGCTGAAGCCAGTTACCTTCGGAAAAAGAGTTGGTAGCTCTTGATCCGGCAAACAAACCACCG
CTGGTAGCGGTGGTTTTTTTGTTTGCAAGCAGCAGATTACGCGCAGAAAAAAAGGATCTCAAGAAGATCC
TTTGATCTTTTCTACGGGGTCTGACGCTCAGTGGAACGAAAACTCACGTTAAGGGATTTTGGTCATGAGA
TTATCAAAAAGGATCTTCACCTAGATCCTTTTAAATTAAAAATGAAGTTTTAAATCAATCTAAAGTATAT
ATGAGTAAACTTGGTCTGACAGTTACCAATGCTTAATCAGTGAGGCACCTATCTCAGCGATCTGTCTATT
TCGTTCATCCATAGTTGCCTGACTCCCCGTCGTGTAGATAACTACGATACGGGAGGGCTTACCATCTGGC
CCCAGTGCTGCAATGATACCGCGAGACCCACGCTCACCGGCTCCAGATTTATCAGCAATAAACCAGCCAG
CCGGAAGGGCCGAGCGCAGAAGTGGTCCTGCAACTTTATCCGCCTCCATCCAGTCTATTAATTGTTGCCG
GGAAGCTAGAGTAAGTAGTTCGCCAGTTAATAGTTTGCGCAACGTTGTTGCCATTGCTGCAGGCATCGTG
GTGTCACGCTCGTCGTTTGGTATGGCTTCATTCAGCTCCGGTTCCCAACGATCAAGGCGAGTTACATGAT
CCCCCATGTTGTGCAAAAAAGCGGTTAGCTCCTTCGGTCCTCCGATCGTTGTCAGAAGTAAGTTGGCCGC
AGTGTTATCACTCATGGTTATGGCAGCACTGCATAATTCTCTTACTGTCATGCCATCCGTAAGATGCTTT
TCTGTGACTGGTGAGTACTCAACCAAGTCATTCTGAGAATAGTGTATGCGGCGACCGAGTTGCTCTTGCC
CGGCGTCAACACGGGATAATACCGCGCCACATAGCAGAACTTTAAAAGTGCTCATCATTGGAAAACGTTC
TTCGGGGCGAAAACTCTCAAGGATCTTACCGCTGTTGAGATCCAGTTCGATGTAACCCACTCGTGCACCC
AACTGATCTTCAGCATCTTTTACTTTCACCAGCGTTTCTGGGTGAGCAAAAACAGGAAGGCAAAATGCCG
CAAAAAAGGGAATAAGGGCGACACGGAAATGTTGAATACTCATACTCTTCCTTTTTCAATATTATTGAAG
CATTTATCAGGGTTATTGTCTCATGAGCGGATACATATTTGAATGTATTTAGAAAAATAAACAAATAGGG
GTTCCGCGCACATTTCCCCGAAAAGTGCCACCTGACGTCTAAGAAACCATTATTATCATGACATTAACCT
ATAAAAATAGGCGTATCACGAGGCCCTTTCGT
